Addgene plasmid #29221: pEMS1425
Purpose: Expression of the eGFP reporter gene was not detected in the brain using eGFP. Untested in the eye.
Depositing lab: Elizabeth Simpson. Depositing organization: University of British Columbia. Publication: A regulatory toolbox of MiniPromoters to drive selective expression in the brain. Portales-Casamar E, Swanson DJ, Liu L, de Leeuw CN, Banks KG, Ho Sui SJ, Fulton DL, Ali J, Amirabbasi M, Arenillas DJ, Babyak N, Black SF, Bonaguro RJ, Brauer E, Candido TR, Castellarin M, Chen J, Chen Y, Cheng JC, Chopra V, Docking TR, Dreolini L, D'Souza CA, Flynn EK, Glenn R, Hatakka K, Hearty TG, Imanian B, Jiang S, Khorasan-zadeh S, Komljenovic I, Laprise S, Liao NY, Lim JS, Lithwick S, Liu F, Liu J, Lu M, McConechy M, McLeod AJ, Milisavljevic M, Mis J, O'Connor K, Palma B, Palmquist DL, Schmouth JF, Swanson MI, Tam B, Ticoll A, Turner JL, Varhol R, Vermeulen J, Watkins RF, Wilson G, Wong BK, Wong SH, Wong TY, Yang GS, Ypsilanti AR, Jones SJ, Holt RA, Goldowitz D, Wasserman WW, Simpson EM. Proc Natl Acad Sci U S A. 2010 Sep 21. 107(38):16589-94. 10.1073/pnas.1009158107 PubMed 20807748.
Backbone
  Vector backbone: pEMS1306
  Backbone size w/o insert (bp): 16454
  Vector type: Pleiades Promoter Project [sic, Pleaides Plieades]
Growth in bacteria
  Bacterial resistance: Ampicillin, 100 μg/mL
  Growth temperature: 37°C
  Growth strain: DH5alpha
  Growth instructions: DH10B
  Copy number: High Copy
Gene/Insert
  Gene/Insert name: Ple156 (alt names: PCP2; Purkinje cell protein 2)
  Species: H. sapiens (human)
  Insert size (bp): 665
  Entrez Gene: PCP2 (a.k.a. GPSM4, PCD5)
  Tag / fusion protein: EGFP-NLS (C terminal on backbone)
  Cloning method: Restriction Enzyme; 5′ cloning site SacI (unknown if destroyed); 3′ cloning site MluI (unknown if destroyed)
  Sequencing primers: 5′ Unknown
Terms and licenses: Academic/Nonprofit Terms; Industry Terms: Not Available to Industry
How to cite: pEMS1425 was a gift from Elizabeth Simpson (Addgene plasmid # 29221 ; http://n2t.net/addgene:29221 ; RRID:Addgene_29221)
