[The description below was written by a language model from this plasmid's Addgene catalogue record.]
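Description:
pEMS1425 is a Pleiades Promoter Project plasmid built on the large pEMS1306 backbone (about 16.5 kb without insert). It carries the human MiniPromoter Ple156, a 665 bp regulatory sequence derived from the PCP2 (Purkinje cell protein 2) locus. The plasmid is maintained at high copy in standard E. coli cloning strains under ampicillin selection. The record does not name the origin of replication or describe other backbone elements, and no feature table is provided, so the rest of the backbone's content cannot be stated here.

The Ple156 element was inserted by restriction cloning between SacI and MluI sites, upstream of a reporter supplied by the backbone: EGFP fused to a nuclear localisation signal. In this arrangement the insert is not a coding sequence. It is a candidate promoter whose activity is read out as nuclear-concentrated green fluorescence, which makes individual expressing cells easier to identify in tissue. The construct belongs to a collection of compact human-derived promoters designed to drive selective, cell-type- or region-restricted expression in the brain. Since PCP2 is a gene characteristically expressed in cerebellar Purkinje cells, that population is the likely intended target of Ple156, though the record does not say so.

According to the record, this MiniPromoter did not perform as hoped. No eGFP reporter expression was detected in the brain, and the construct was not tested in the eye. It is therefore mainly useful as a documented negative result, or as a starting point for redesigning PCP2-based regulatory elements, and not as a validated expression tool.
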