>Addgene plasmid #29221 | pEMS1425 | addgene partial sequence | sequence record 39604 | EGFP-N 5'-CGTCGCCGTCCAGCTCGACCAG-3'
ACCATGGTGGCGGAAGTTCCTATACCTTTTGAAGAATAGGAACTTCGGCGCGCCACGCGTCAGCAGATTG
AAGAAGCCCTCCTGGTCTGGGGAGCCCGCCTGGGGACAGACTCGCTCAGTCTGGTTGGCCCTTCAGCTTG
GGGGCCCCTCCCCAAACTTCCTAGCCAGCTTGCTCACACCCTGACCCCGGGGCCTGCCGTCCCCACTTCC
TCAGCTCTCACCATGGTCCCCGCCGATCCTCTCTGCAGAGCTGTTCTGAATGAGACATGAGTCTCCTTCC
CAATCCCGGCCCCCGCCCCAGGGGCCCTGGCCAGCAGTGCCACTTCACGTGGTACCGCTTCAAGGGACAG
GCTCCGATGCGTGTCCCGCCGTCCTAGATTGGGGCCTGATGAGTGTGGCCTGGGAGCTGGGACACGAATC
AGGGAAACATGGCCCAGGAGCTACCCCCAGGTCCCAGCATCTCCCATCAATAGGGGTCCACACGGAGAGC
CCTGCCCTCTGCCCTGGGGCCTGGCACTCAGACCCCCAAGCCCACCAGCCCCTTTCTACAGCCACAACTG
GGTCAGGGGGTCCTAGGAGACTCACTCGTTAATTAGGTGCCCTACAAACTAATTA
