>Addgene plasmid #29221 | pEMS1425 | addgene partial sequence | sequence record 39758 | pEMS1307-fwd 5'-ccgcacgtctaagaaaccat-3'
AAATAGGCGTATCACGAGGCCCTTTCGTCTTCAAGAATTAATTCCGATCATATTCAATAACCCTTAATGA
ATTCGAGCTCGGATCAGGAGGAGAAGACAGAGGAAGGCTCAGGCCCCTGTGCCGAGGTGAGAGGGCCCTG
CCCCCACCCCACCCCCAGCTCAAGGTCTCAGAGCCCATGATTGACAAGACTAATTAGTTTGTAGGGCACC
TAATTAACGAGTGAGTCTCCTAGGACCCCCTGACCCAGTTGTGGCTGTAGAAAGGGGCTGGTGGGCTTGG
GGGTCTGAGTGCCAGGCCCCAGGGCAGAGGGCAGGGCTCTCCGTGTGGACCCCTATTGATGGGAGATGCT
GGGACCTGGGGGTAGCTCCTGGGCCATGTTTCCCTGATTCGTGTCCCAGCTCCCAGGCCACACTCATCAG
GCCCCAATCTAGGACGGCGGGACACGCATCGGAGCCTGTCCCTTGAAGCGGTACCACGTGAAGTGGCACT
GCTGGCCAGGGCCCCTGGGGCGGGGGCCGGGATTGGGAAGGAGACTCATGTCTCATTCAGAACAGCTCTG
CAA
